Addgene plasmid #133228: pOPS0263
Purpose: Reporter plasmid for R. leguminosarum suitable for experiments in environments where there is no antibiotic selection present.
Depositing lab: Philip Poole. Depositing organization: University of Oxford. Publication: Optimizing Rhizobium-legume symbioses by simultaneous measurement of rhizobial competitiveness and N2 fixation in nodules. Mendoza-Suarez MA, Geddes BA, Sanchez-Canizares C, Ramirez-Gonzalez RH, Kirchhelle C, Jorrin B, Poole PS. Proc Natl Acad Sci U S A. 2020 May 5;117(18):9822-9831. doi: 10.1073/pnas.1921225117. Epub 2020 Apr 21. PubMed 32317381.
Backbone
  Vector backbone: pOGG026 (Addgene ID 113992)
  Vector type: Bacterial Expression
Growth in bacteria
  Bacterial resistance: Kanamycin, 50 μg/mL
  Growth temperature: 37°C
  Growth strain: DH5alpha
  Copy number: Low Copy
Gene/Insert
  Gene/Insert name: constructed with PsNifH (pOGG043), gusA (pOGG083) and T-pharma (pOGG003)
  Species: Synthetic
  Mutation: Domesticated for Golden Gate cloning
  Cloning method: Unknown
Terms and licenses: Academic/Nonprofit Terms; Industry Terms: Not Available to Industry
Depositor comments: PsNifH-gusA-T-pOGG026.
How to cite: pOPS0263 was a gift from Philip Poole (Addgene plasmid # 133228 ; http://n2t.net/addgene:133228 ; RRID:Addgene_133228)
