[The description below was written by a language model from this plasmid's Addgene catalogue record and pLannotate feature annotations shown in this document.]
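Description:
pOPS0263 is a low-copy, broad-host-range bacterial reporter plasmid built on the pOGG026 backbone and intended for use in Rhizobium leguminosarum. The 8,270-nt sequence carries an incP (RK2-type) replicon, consisting of oriV and the trfA gene, whose product binds and activates oriV. This allows maintenance both in E. coli, where it is propagated, and in other Gram-negative hosts. An incP oriT allows the plasmid to be mobilised by conjugation when transfer functions are supplied from elsewhere. Selection is by kanamycin through the aphA1 (nptI) aminoglycoside phosphotransferase gene. The backbone also carries the RK2 par region. This includes parA and parB, annotated as plasmid partition genes, and the parD/parE antitoxin–toxin pair, which removes plasmid-free segregants by post-segregational killing. These stability functions explain the stated purpose: the plasmid is meant to persist in environments where no antibiotic selection can be applied. Short fragments annotated as Tn5 transposase and CloDF13 ori appear to be backbone remnants rather than functional parts.

The payload is a Golden Gate assembly of three domesticated modules: the PsNifH promoter, the gusA gene and a "T-pharma" terminator module. The feature table shows the E. coli β-glucuronidase coding sequence followed by rrnB T1 and lambda t0 terminators. A further rrnB T1 terminator lies upstream of the cassette region, presumably insulating it from read-through. The promoter itself was not annotated and probably occupies the unannotated stretch just before the GUS open reading frame. Its name indicates a nifH (nitrogenase) promoter, so GUS activity would be expected to report nitrogen-fixation gene expression. This fits the associated work, which measured rhizobial competitiveness and N2 fixation in legume nodules.
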