Features (pLannotate 1.2.2; 14 found; start..end, strand, type, name):
      6..1811    +  CDS            GUS: β-glucuronidase; uidA (or gusA) from E. coli
   1825..1911    +  terminator     rrnB T1 terminator: Escherichia coli rrnB; transcription terminator T1 from the E. coli rrnB gene
   2004..2098    +  terminator     lambda t0 terminator: transcription terminator from phage lambda
   2208..3020    +  CDS            aphA1: KKA1_ECOLX - Also known as nptI. Protein inferred from homology: Swiss-Prot protein existence level 3. Resistance to kanamycin and structurally-related aminoglycosides, including amikacin. From Escherichia coli.
   3174..3282    +  oriT           oriT: incP origin of transfer
   3343..4491    -  CDS            trfA: trans-acting replication protein that binds to and activates oriV
   4543..4824    -  CDS            tnpA (fragment): TN5P_ECOLX - Also known as tnp. Experimental evidence at protein level: Swiss-Prot protein existence level 1. Mediates transposition of transposon Tn5 by a 'cut and paste' mechanism. First, the monomeric transposase binds the 19 bp inverted DNA repeats flanking the transposon. Then, dimerization of the DNA- bound transposase creates a synaptic DNA complex. After nicking of the first DNA strand, excision of the transposon proceeds through a series of intermediates. The transposase then mediates the insertion of the transposon at a new site by strand transfer. The activity of the wild- type tran
   4884..5415    -  rep_origin     oriV: incP origin of replication
   5471..5506    -  rep_origin     CloDF13 ori (fragment): Plasmids containing the CloDF13 (CDF) origin of replication can be propagated in E. coli cells that contain additional plasmids with compatible origins.
   5630..5938    -  CDS            parE: PARE_ECOLX - Experimental evidence at protein level: Swiss-Prot protein existence level 1. Toxin component of a type II toxin-antitoxin (TA) system involved in plasmid partition. Acts by inhibiting DNA gyrase, converting supercoiled plasmid DNA into a singly cleaved linear form in an ATP-dependent fashion. To do so it probably interacts with one of the gyrase subunits. Gyrase inhibition is prevented by antitoxin ParD, and is reversed in vitro by incubation with ParD. In cells that have lost the plasmid filamentation and growth inhibition occur; this is suppressed when ParD is supplied in trans
   5938..6186    -  CDS            parD: PARD_ECOLX - Experimental evidence at protein level: Swiss-Prot protein existence level 1. Antitoxin component of a type II toxin-antitoxin (TA) system involved in plasmid partition. Inhibits the anti-DNA gyrase activity of toxin ParE; reverses and restores gyrase catalytic activity in vitro. The parDE operon alone is capable of stabilizing an RK2-derived minireplicon under defined growth conditions in several different Gram- negative bacteria. It does so by the post-segregational killing (PSK) of plasmid-free cells, also referred to as a plasmid addiction system. Binds its own promoter, autor
   6315..7157    +  CDS            parB: PARB4_ECOLX - Protein predicted: Swiss-Prot protein existence level 4. Involved in plasmid partition. From Escherichia coli.
   7121..7777    +  CDS            parA: PARA4_ECOLX - Protein inferred from homology: Swiss-Prot protein existence level 3. Involved in plasmid partition. From Escherichia coli.
   7937..8023    -  terminator     rrnB T1 terminator: Escherichia coli rrnB; transcription terminator T1 from the E. coli rrnB gene
>Addgene plasmid #133228 | pOPS0263 | addgene full sequence | sequence record 276541 | Addgene NGS Result
TGGTCCGTCCTGTAGAAACCCCAACCCGTGAAATCAAAAAACTCGACGGCCTGTGGGCATTCAGTCTGGA
TCGCGAAAACTGTGGAATTGATCAGCGTTGGTGGGAAAGCGCGTTACAAGAAAGCCGGGCAATTGCTGTG
CCAGGCAGTTTTAACGATCAGTTCGCCGATGCAGATATTCGTAATTATGCGGGCAACGTCCGGTATCAGC
GCGAAGTCTTTATACCGAAAGGTTGGGCAGGCCAGCGTATCGTGCTGCGTTTCGATGCGGTCACTCATTA
CGGCAAAGTGTGGGTCAATAATCAGGAAGTGATGGAGCATCAGGGCGGCTATACGCCATTTGAAGCCGAT
GTCACGCCGTATGTTATTGCCGGGAAAAGTGTACGTATCACCGTTTGTGTGAACAACGAACTGAACTGGC
AGACTATCCCGCCGGGAATGGTGATTACCGACGAAAACGGCAAGAAAAAGCAGTCTTACTTCCATGATTT
CTTTAACTATGCCGGAATCCATCGCAGCGTAATGCTCTACACCACGCCGAACACCTGGGTGGACGATATC
ACCGTGGTGACGCATGTCGCGCAAGACTGTAACCACGCGTCTGTTGACTGGCAGGTGGTGGCCAATGGTG
ATGTCAGCGTTGAACTGCGTGATGCGGATCAACAGGTGGTTGCAACTGGACAAGGCACTAGCGGGACTTT
GCAAGTGGTGAATCCGCACCTCTGGCAACCGGGTGAAGGTTATCTCTATGAACTGTGCGTCACAGCCAAA
AGCCAGACAGAGTGTGATATCTACCCGCTTCGCGTCGGCATCCGGTCAGTGGCAGTGAAGGGCGAACAGT
TCCTGATTAACCACAAACCGTTCTACTTTACTGGCTTTGGTCGTCATGAAGATGCGGACTTGCGTGGCAA
AGGATTCGATAACGTGCTGATGGTGCACGACCACGCATTAATGGACTGGATTGGGGCCAACTCCTACCGT
ACCTCGCATTACCCTTACGCTGAAGAGATGCTCGACTGGGCAGATGAACATGGCATCGTGGTGATTGATG
AAACTGCTGCTGTCGGCTTTAACCTCTCTTTAGGCATTGGTTTCGAAGCGGGCAACAAGCCGAAAGAACT
GTACAGCGAAGAGGCAGTCAACGGGGAAACTCAGCAAGCGCACTTACAGGCGATTAAAGAGCTGATAGCG
CGTGACAAAAACCACCCAAGCGTGGTGATGTGGAGTATTGCCAACGAACCGGATACCCGTCCGCAAGGTG
CACGGGAATATTTCGCGCCACTGGCGGAAGCAACGCGTAAACTCGACCCGACGCGTCCGATCACCTGCGT
CAATGTAATGTTCTGCGACGCTCACACCGATACCATCAGCGATCTCTTTGATGTGCTGTGCCTGAACCGT
TATTACGGATGGTATGTCCAAAGCGGCGATTTGGAAACGGCAGAGAAGGTACTGGAAAAAGAACTTCTGG
CCTGGCAGGAGAAACTGCATCAGCCGATTATCATCACCGAATACGGCGTGGATACGTTAGCCGGGCTGCA
CTCAATGTACACCGACATGTGGAGTGAAGAGTATCAGTGTGCATGGCTGGATATGTATCACCGCGTCTTT
GATCGCGTCAGCGCCGTCGTCGGTGAACAGGTATGGAATTTCGCCGATTTTGCGACCTCGCAAGGCATAT
TGCGCGTTGGCGGTAACAAGAAAGGGATCTTCACTCGCGACCGCAAACCGAAGTCGGCGGCTTTTCTGCT
GCAAAAACGCTGGACTGGCATGAACTTCGGTGAAAAACCGCAGCAGGGAGGCAAACAATGAGCTTCCCAG
GCATCAAATAAAACGAAAGGCTCAGTCGAAAGACTGGGCCTTTCGTTTTATCTGTTGTTTGTCGGTGAAC
GCTCTCCTGAGTAGGACAAATCCGCCGGGAGCGGATTTGAACGTTGCGAAGCAACGGCCCGGAGGGTGGC
GGGCAGGACGCCCGCCATAAACTGCCAGGGAATTCCGCTCTTGGACTCCTGTTGATAGATCCAGTAATGA
CCTCAGAACTCCATCTGGATTTGTTCAGAACGCTCGGTTGCCGCCGGGCGTTTTTTATTGGTGAGAATCC
AGGCAATTGTGTCTCAAAATCTCTGATGTTACATTGCACAAGATAAAAATATATCATCATGAACAATAAA
ACTGTCTGCTTACATAAACAGTAATACAAGGGGTGTTATGAGCCATATTCAGCGTGAAACGAGCTGTAGC
CGTCCGCGTCTGAACAGCAACATGGATGCGGATCTGTATGGCTATAAATGGGCGCGTGATAACGTGGGTC
AGAGCGGCGCGACCATTTATCGTCTGTATGGCAAACCGGATGCGCCGGAACTGTTTCTGAAACATGGCAA
AGGCAGCGTGGCGAACGATGTGACCGATGAAATGGTGCGTCTGAACTGGCTGACCGAATTTATGCCGCTG
CCGACCATTAAACATTTTATTCGCACCCCGGATGATGCGTGGCTGCTGACCACCGCGATTCCGGGCAAAA
CCGCGTTTCAGGTGCTGGAAGAATATCCGGATAGCGGCGAAAACATTGTGGATGCGCTGGCCGTGTTTCT
GCGTCGTCTGCATAGCATTCCGGTGTGCAACTGCCCGTTTAACAGCGATCGTGTGTTTCGTCTGGCCCAG
GCGCAGAGCCGTATGAACAACGGCCTGGTGGATGCGAGCGATTTTGATGATGAACGTAACGGCTGGCCGG
TGGAACAGGTGTGGAAAGAAATGCATAAACTGCTGCCGTTTAGCCCGGATAGCGTGGTGACCCACGGCGA
TTTTAGCCTGGATAACCTGATTTTCGATGAAGGCAAACTGATTGGCTGCATTGATGTGGGCCGTGTGGGC
ATTGCGGATCGTTATCAGGATCTGGCCATTCTGTGGAACTGCCTGGGCGAATTTAGCCCGAGCCTGCAAA
AACGTCTGTTTCAGAAATATGGCATTGATAATCCGGATATGAACAAACTGCAATTTCATCTGATGCTGGA
TGAATTTTTCTAATAATTAATTGAACTACTTTTCCGCTGCATAACCCTGCTTCGGGGTCATTATAGCGAT
TTTTTCGGTATATCCATCCTTTTTCGCACGATATACAGGATTTTGCCAAAGGGTTCGTGTAGACTTTCCT
TGGTGTATCCAACGGCGTCAGCCGGGCAGGATAGGTGAAGTAGGCCCACCCGCGAGCGGGTGTTCCTTCT
TCACTGTCCCTTATTCGCACCTGGCGGTGCTCAACGGGAATCCTGCTCTGCGAGGCTGGCCGTAGGCCGG
CCGCGATGCAGGTGGCTGCTGAACCCCCAGCCGGAACTGACCCCACAAGGCCCTAGCGTTTGCAATGCAC
CAGGTCATCATTGACCCAGGCGTGTTCCACCAGGCCGCTGCCTCGCAACTCTTCGCAGGCTTCGCCGACC
TGCTCGCGCCACTTCTTCACGCGGGTGGAATCCGATCCGCACATGAGGCGGAAGGTTTCCAGCTTGAGCG
GGTACGGCTCCCGGTGCGAGCTGAAATAGTCGAACATCCGTCGGGCCGTCGGCGACAGCTTGCGGTACTT
CTCCCATATGAATTTCGTGTAGTGGTCGCCAGCAAACAGCACGACGATTTCCTCGTCGATCAGGACCTGG
CAACGGGACGTTTTCTTGCCACGGTCCAGGACGCGGAAGCGGTGCAGCAGCGACACCGATTCCAGGTGCC
CAACGCGGTCGGACGTGAAGCCCATCGCCGTCGCCTGTAGGCGCGACAGGCATTCCTCGGCCTTCGTGTA
ATACCGGCCATTGATCGACCAGCCCAGGTCCTGGCAAAGCTCGTAGAACGTGAAGGTGATCGGCTCGCCG
ATAGGGGTGCGCTTCGCGTACTCCAACACCTGCTGCCACACCAGTTCGTCATCGTCGGCCCGCAGCTCGA
CGCCGGTGTAGGTGATCTTCACGTCCTTGTTGACGTGGAAAATGACCTTGTTTTGCAGCGCCTCGCGCGG
GATTTTCTTGTTGCGCGTGGTGAACAGGGCAGAGCGGGCCGTGTCGTTTGGCATCGCTCGCATCGTGTCC
GGCCACGGCGCAATATCGAACAAGGAAAGCTGCATTTCCTTGATCTGCTGCTTCGTGTGTTTCAGCAACG
CGGCCTGCTTGGCTTCGCTGACCTGTTTTGCCAGGTCCTCGCCGGCGGTTTTTCGCTTCTTGGTCGTCAT
AGTTCCTCGCGTGTCGATGGTCATCGACTTCGCCAAACCTGCCGCCTCCTGTTCGAGCCGACGCGAACGC
TCCACGGCGGCCGATGGCGCGGGCAGGGCAGGGGGAGCCAGTTGCACGCTGTCGCGCTCGATCTTGGCCG
TAGCTTGCTGGACTATCGAGCCGACGGACTGGAAGGTTTCGCGGGGCGCACGCATGACGGTGCGGCTTGC
GATGGTTTCGGCATCCTCGGCGGAAAACCCCGCGTCGATCAGTTCTTGCCTGTATGCCTTCCGGTCAAAC
GTCCGATTCATTCACCCTCCTTGCGGGATTGCCCCGGAATTAATTCCCCGGATCGATCCGTCGATCTTGA
TCCCCTGCGCCATCAGATCCTTGGCGGCAAGAAAGCCATCCAGTTTACTTTGCAGGGCTTCCCAACCTTA
CCAGAGGGCGCCCCAGCTGGCAATTCCGGTTCGCTTGCTGTCCATAAAACCGCCCAGTCTAGCTATCGCC
ATGTAAGCCCACTGCAAGCTACCTGCTTTCTCTTTGCGCTTGCGTTTTCCCTTGTCCAGATAGCCCAGTA
GCTGACATTCATCCGGGGTCAGCACCGTTTCTGCGGACTGGCTTTCTACGTGGCTGCCATTTTTGGGGTG
AGGCCGTTCGCGGCCGAGGGGCGCAGCCCCTGGGGGGATGGGAGGCCCGCGTTAGCGGGCCGGGAGGGTT
CGAGAAGGGGGGGCACCCCCCTTCGGCGTGCGCGGTCACGCGCACAGGGCGCAGCCCTGGTTAAAAACAA
GGTTTATAAATATTGGTTTAAAAGCAGGTTAAAAGACAGGTTAGCGGTGGCCGAAAAACGGGCGGAAACC
CTTGCAAATGCTGGATTTTCTGCCTGTGGACAGCCCCTCAAATGTCAATAGGTGCGCCCCTCATCTGTCA
GCACTCTGCCCCTCAAGTGTCAAGGATCGCGCCCCTCATCTGTCAGTAGTCGCGCCCCTCAAGTGTCAAT
ACCGCAGGGCACTTATCCCCAGGCTTGTCCACATCATCTGTGGGAAACTCGCGTAAAATCAGGCGTTTTC
GCCGATTTGCGAGGCTGGCCAGCTCCACGTCGCCGGCCGAAATCGAGCCTGCCCCTCATCTGTCAACGCC
GCGCCGGGTGAGTCGGCCCCTCAAGTGTCAACGTCCGCCCCTCATCTGTCAGTGAGGGCCAAGTTTTCCG
CGAGGTATCCACAACGCCGGCGGCCCTACATGGCTCTGCTGTAGTGAGTGGGTTGCGCTCCGGCAGCGGT
CCTGATCCCCCGCAGAAAAAAAGGATCTCAAGAAGATCCTTTGATCTTTTCTACATTACTGCATGAGCTT
GTGGAAGTGTGCTGAGCATAAATGATTCTCCTAGCTGTTCTTTGGGTAAGTACGCCATCAGGACGTTGTG
AGTGGCGCGATTTTTAGCGGCTGAAATCAGCCCTTGAGCCTGTCGGCAAGTCGCGTCATGAGGTCCATGC
GCTCATGCAGGATCGCCACGACCAACGCGGGTTCGCCCGCACGCGGCAGGCAAAAAACGTAGTGGTGTTC
GCAGCGGGCCATCCGCAGCGCGGGAAAGAGTTCGCTCATGTCCTTAAACGGGCCTTCGCCGGCGGCAAGC
CTGGCTATGCCCTGTTCCAGCTTAGCGATATAGCGGCGCACCTGCGCCGCGCCCCACTCCCGGCGCGTGT
AGCGGATGATGCCGCGTAGATCGGCTTCGGCCTCAGCCGTGAGGATGTAGGCCGTCAAGCGCGATCCCCG
CTGAGTTCTTCATCAAGAATTTCGCCGACGCTCTTGGTGGACACCTTGCCGGCAAGCCCATCGTTGATGC
GGTTCCCCAGCATGGTTTTCAGTTCCTGCCATGCCTGATCGGCATCAGCGTCACCGGGGAACAGACGTTC
GAGGGCGTATTGCTTAATGGTCTTGCCCTGCAAGGCGGCCAGGGCTTTCAGGCTCTGGTGCTGCTGGTCC
GTCATGTCGATTGTCAGGCGGCTCATTGGATAACCTCCATAAAATACACGTAACCACATTAGCACATATG
TGGGCGTGAGGCTACAGCGCGAGGCGCATTAAGGTCGGGAAAATGCGCTAGGCGCATTTAAATTGCGTAT
TGCTGTAATGCGCCATGCCGGCTAGACTAGGCCCAAATGGGTATACCCAATTTGACCAAGGGGGACGCGA
TGAGGGCGGCCAAGCACTACCGACAACTTCTATCCATCGACTTCAACATCGAGGCGCTGGCCTTCGTGCC
TGGACCCGACGGCACACGCGGCCGGCGCATCCACGTCCTGGGGCGCGAGGTCCGCGACCGGCCCGGCCTG
GTCGAGTACCTTTCGCCGGCGTTCGGCTCGCGGGTGGCGCTGGACGGCTACTGCAAGGCCAATTTCGATG
CAGTGCTGCACCTGGCGTACCCCGATCATCAGCAATGGGGCCACGCATGAAGCGCCGAAGCTACGCCATG
CTGCGCGCCGCTGCCGCGCTGGCCGTCCTGGTCGTTGCCTCGCCGGCATGGGCCGAGCTGCGCGGCGAGG
TCGTGCGCATCATCGACGGCGACACCATCGACGTGCTGGTAGACAAGCAGCCGGTGCGCGTGCGCCTGGT
GGACATTGACGCGCCGGAAAAGCGGCAAGCCTTCGGCGAACGTGCGCGCCAGGCGCTGGCCGGCATGGTG
TTCCGCCGGCACGTCCTGGTCGACGAGAAGGACACCGACCGTTACGGCCGCACGCTGGGCACCGTCTGGG
TCAACATGGAGCTGGCCAGCCGGCCGCCGCAGCCGCGCAACGTCAACGCCGCGATGGTTCACCAGGGCAT
GGCGTGGGCCTATCGCTTCCACGGCCGCGCGGCCGACCCTGAAATGCTGCGGCTCGAACAGGAGGCGCGA
GGCAAGCGCGTCGGCCTCTGGTCCGATCCGCACGCCGTCGAGCCGTGGAAATGGCGACGCGAGAGCAACA
ACCGGAGGGACGAAGGTTGAAGGTCGCCCGCATCTACCTGCGCGCCAGTACGGACGAGCAGAATCTTGAA
CGCCAGGAGAGCCTTGTAGCGGCCACGCGGGCCGCCGGGTACTACGTCGCCGGCATCTACCGCGAGAAGG
CGTCCGGCGCACGCGCCGACCGGCCCGAGCTGCTGCGCATGATCGCGGACCTGCAACCTGGTGAAGTCGT
CGTTGCGGAGAAGATCGACCGCATCAGCCGCTTGCCGTTGGCCGAGGCCGAGCGCCTGGTTGCGTCGATC
CGGGCCAAAGGGGCCAAGCTGGCCGTGCCTGGCGTGGTGGACCTGTCGGAGCTGGCCGCCGAGGCGAACG
GAGTGGCGAAAATCGTTCTGGAATCCGTCCAGGACATGCTTTTGAAGCTCGCCTTGCAGATGGCCCGCGA
CGACTACGAGGATCGGCGCGAGCGTCAACGTCAGGGTGTCCAGTTGGCGAAGGCCGCCGGCCGCTACACC
GGCCGCAAACGTGACGCCGGCATGCACGACCGCATCATCACGCTTCGCTCCGGCGGATCGAGCATTGCCA
AGACGGCCAAGCTGGTCGGATGCAGCCCGAGCCAGGTCAAACGAGTGTGGGCGGCCTGGAACGCGCAGCA
GCAAAAATAAAGCCGGGCAGTGCCCGGCTTTTCTCACCTTTTCGCGTCCCGCAGGGCCGCTGCGAGCGCC
CTACCTAGATCCTCGCTTTCCCCCTCGGTGTAGTCCGGCCAGGGCACGAAGGGCGCGGATGCGAACCTGT
TGAGCAGGTCAGATCTAGGGCGGCGGATTTGTCCTACTCAGGAGAGCGTTCACCGACAAACAACAGATAA
AACGAAAGGCCCAGTCTTTCGACTGAGCCTTTCGTTTTATTTGATGCCTGCCGAATTCGGATCCGGAGCT
CGACACGACATTGTCGTCACCTTTGTCGGGTCCGCGACAAGCTTTTTGTTCCTCGATCCCGTATGTTTTC
GCCTAAATATCTGAAACAGCAGCAAATTATTTTTCGTTAGCTCAATCGGCCCACTTGGCACGAGTCTTGA
AATTTATTGCGAGGCGGCGGAGCTGCCGGCCGCATCCGTGCGGCATAACCACGGTTGTGAACAAATGAAG
GAAGGCCAAA
